Addgene plasmid #136664: pVAX_CBI_AcrIIA5_D4276
Purpose: Expresses human codon-optimized AcrIIA5 D4276 in mammalian cells. ORF flanked by NotI and XhoI restriction sites
Depositing lab: Yannick Doyon. Depositing organization: Universite Laval. Publication: Widespread anti-CRISPR proteins in virulent bacteriophages inhibit a range of Cas9 proteins. Hynes AP, Rousseau GM, Agudelo D, Goulet A, Amigues B, Loehr J, Romero DA, Fremaux C, Horvath P, Doyon Y, Cambillau C, Moineau S. Nat Commun. 2018 Jul 25;9(1):2919. doi: 10.1038/s41467-018-05092-w. PubMed 30046034.
Backbone
  Vector backbone: pVAX_CBI
  Vector type: Mammalian Expression, Synthetic Biology
Growth in bacteria
  Bacterial resistance: Kanamycin, 50 μg/mL
  Growth temperature: 37°C
  Growth strain: DH5alpha
  Copy number: High Copy
Gene/Insert
  Gene/Insert name: AcrIIA5_D4276
  Species: H. sapiens (human), Synthetic
  Promoter: CMV
  Tag / fusion protein: No tag, No NLS
  Cloning method: Gibson Cloning
  Sequencing primers: 5′ TAT GGT TGG GAT AAG GCT GG
Terms and licenses: Academic/Nonprofit Terms; Industry Terms: Not Available to Industry
How to cite: pVAX_CBI_AcrIIA5_D4276 was a gift from Yannick Doyon (Addgene plasmid # 136664 ; http://n2t.net/addgene:136664 ; RRID:Addgene_136664)
