[The description below was written by a language model from this plasmid's Addgene catalogue record and pLannotate feature annotations shown in this document.]
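Description:
pVAX_CBI_AcrIIA5_D4276 is a compact (about 3.9 kb) mammalian expression plasmid built on the pVAX_CBI backbone for transient production of the anti-CRISPR protein AcrIIA5 from phage D4276, using a synthetic, human codon-optimized open reading frame. It is maintained in E. coli as a high-copy plasmid through a ColE1/pUC-type origin and is selected with kanamycin via the Tn5 aminoglycoside phosphotransferase gene (NeoR/KanR). A fragment of the pBR322 bom region and a partial bla promoter are also detected in the backbone.

Expression is driven by the human cytomegalovirus immediate early enhancer and promoter, followed by a hybrid leader containing fragments of CMV intron A and a truncated human β-globin intron, an arrangement that generally improves mRNA processing and transgene output. Transcripts are terminated by the bovine growth hormone polyadenylation signal. The AcrIIA5 coding sequence itself is not annotated by the automated feature caller, but would lie in the unannotated interval between the intron region and the bGH signal. According to the record it was inserted by Gibson assembly and is flanked by NotI and XhoI sites, allowing the ORF to be exchanged.

There is one discrepancy. The catalogue entry states that the protein carries no tag and no NLS, yet both the depositor and sequencing-derived feature tables report a nucleoplasmin bipartite NLS match just upstream of that interval, next to a short β-globin coding fragment. Whether this element is in frame with, or translated as part of, the anti-CRISPR cannot be determined from the record. The plasmid is intended for expressing AcrIIA5 in mammalian cells, in the context of work on phage anti-CRISPR proteins that inhibit a range of Cas9 proteins.
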