Features (pLannotate 1.2.2; 12 found; start..end, strand, type, name):
     39..403     +  enhancer       CMV enhancer: human cytomegalovirus immediate early enhancer
    476..493     -  promoter       CMV promoter (fragment): human cytomegalovirus (CMV) immediate early promoter
    555..606     +  promoter       CMVd2 promoter: truncated human cytomegalovirus (CMV) immediate early promoter that yields moderately reduced expression relative to the full-length promoter
    755..782     +  intron         CMV intron (fragment): modified intron A from human cytomegalovirus (CMV)
    787..1133    +  intron         β-globin intron (fragment): internally truncated intron from human β-globin
   1131..1223    +  CDS            HBB (fragment): HBB_ATEBE - Experimental evidence at protein level: Swiss-Prot protein existence level 1. Involved in oxygen transport from the lung to the various peripheral tissues. From Ateles belzebuth (White-bellied spider monkey).
   1220..1267    +  CDS            nucleoplasmin NLS: bipartite nuclear localization signal from nucleoplasmin
   1770..1994    +  polyA_signal   bGH poly(A) signal: bovine growth hormone polyadenylation signal
   2167..2961    +  CDS            NeoR/KanR: aminoglycoside phosphotransferase from Tn5; aph(3')-II (or nptII); confers resistance to neomycin, kanamycin, and G418 (Geneticin®)
   2982..3033    -  misc_feature   bom (fragment): basis of mobility region from pBR322
   3060..3148    +  promoter       AmpR promoter (fragment): bla
   3287..3875    +  rep_origin     ori: high-copy-number ColE1/pMB1/pBR322/pUC origin of replication
>Addgene plasmid #136664 | pVAX_CBI_AcrIIA5_D4276 | depositor full sequence | sequence record 263829 | pVAX_CBI_AcrIIA5_D4276 sequence 3940 bps
GACTCTTCGCGATGTACGGGCCAGATATACGCGTGGAGCTAGTTATTAATAGTAATCAATTACGGGGTCA
TTAGTTCATAGCCCATATATGGAGTTCCGCGTTACATAACTTACGGTAAATGGCCCGCCTGGCTGACCGC
CCAACGACCCCCGCCCATTGACGTCAATAATGACGTATGTTCCCATAGTAACGTCAATAGGGACTTTCCA
TTGACGTCAATGGGTGGAGTATTTACGGTAAACTGCCCACTTGGCAGTACATCAAGTGTATCATATGCCA
AGTACGCCCCCTATTGACGTCAATGACGGTAAATGGCCCGCCTGGCATTATGCCCAGTACATGACCTTAT
GGGACTTTCCTACTTGGCAGTACATCTACGTATTAGTCATCGCTATTACCATGGTGATGCGGTTTTGGCA
GTACATCAATGGGCGTGGATAGCGGTTTGACTCACGGGGATTTCCAAGTCTCCACCCCATTGACGTCAAT
GGGAGTTTGTTTTGCACCAAAATCAACGGGACTTTCCAAAATGTCGTAACAACTCCGCCCCATTGACGCA
AATGGGCGGTAGGCGTGTACGGTGGGAGGTCTATATAAGCAGAGCTCGTTTAGTGAACCGTCAGATCGCC
TGGAGACGCCATCCACGCTGTTTTGACCTCCATAGAAGACACCGGGACCGATCCAGCCTCCGCGGATTCG
AATCCCGGCCGGGAACGGTGCATTGGAACGCGGATTCCCCGTGCCAAGAGTGACGTAAGTACCGCCTATA
GAGTCTATAGGCCCACAAAAAATGCTTTCTTCTTTTAATATACTTTTTTGTTTATCTTATTTCTAATACT
TTCCCTAATCTCTTTCTTTCAGGGCAATAATGATACAATGTATCATGCCTCTTTGCACCATTCTAAAGAA
TAACAGTGATAATTTCTGGGTTAAGGCAATAGCAATATTTCTGCATATAAATATTTCTGCATATAAATTG
TAACTGATGTAAGAGGTTTCATATTGCTAATAGCAGCTACAATCCAGCTACCATTCTGCTTTTATTTTAT
GGTTGGGATAAGGCTGGATTATTCTGAGTCCAAGCTAGGCCCTTTTGCTAATCATGTTCATACCTCTTAT
CTTCCTCCCACAGCTCCTGGGCAACGTGCTGGTCTGTGTGCTGGCCCATCACTTTGGCAAAGAATTGGGA
TTCGAACATCGATTGAATTCCTGTACAAGAAAAGGCCGGCGGCCACGAAAAAGGCCGGCCAGGCAAAAAA
GAAAAAGGGCGGAGGCTCTGGCGGCGGAAGCGCGGCCGCCATGGCCTATGGTAAAAGTAGGTATAACTCC
TATCGCAAACGCTCTTTCAACAGGTCTAACAAACAAAGGAGAGAATACGCACAGGAAATGGACCGCCTTG
AAAAGGCATTTGAGAACCTCGACGGATGGTACTTGAGTAGCATGAAAGATTCTGCGTATAAGGATTTCGG
TAAGTACGAAATCCGACTTTCAAATCACTCAGCCGACAATAAATATCATGACCTGGAGAACGGCCGCTTG
ATCGTGAATATCAAAGCAAGCAAACTTAACTTTGTCGATATTATCGAGAATAAACTCGACAAGATCATCG
AAAAAATTGATAAGCTGGACCTTGATAAATATCGCTTCATCAATGCGACCAACCTGGAGCACGACATTAA
GTGCTACTATAAAGGGTTTAAGACTAAGAAAGAGGTTATCTGATAACTCGAGTCTAGAGGGCCCGTTTAA
ACCCGCTGATCAGCCTCGACTGTGCCTTCTAGTTGCCAGCCATCTGTTGTTTGCCCCTCCCCCGTGCCTT
CCTTGACCCTGGAAGGTGCCACTCCCACTGTCCTTTCCTAATAAAATGAGGAAATTGCATCGCATTGTCT
GAGTAGGTGTCATTCTATTCTGGGGGGTGGGGTGGGGCAGGACAGCAAGGGGGAGGATTGGGAAGACAAT
AGCAGGCATGCTGGGGATGCGGTGGGCTCTATGGCTTCTACTGGGCGGTTTTATGGACAGCAAGCGAACC
GGAATTGCCAGCTGGGGCGCCCTCTGGTAAGGTTGGGAAGCCCTGCAAAGTAAACTGGATGGCTTTCTCG
CCGCCAAGGATCTGATGGCGCAGGGGATCAAGCTCTGATCAAGAGACAGGATGAGGATCGTTTCGCATGA
TTGAACAAGATGGATTGCACGCAGGTTCTCCGGCCGCTTGGGTGGAGAGGCTATTCGGCTATGACTGGGC
ACAACAGACAATCGGCTGCTCTGATGCCGCCGTGTTCCGGCTGTCAGCGCAGGGGCGCCCGGTTCTTTTT
GTCAAGACCGACCTGTCCGGTGCCCTGAATGAACTGCAAGACGAGGCAGCGCGGCTATCGTGGCTGGCCA
CGACGGGCGTTCCTTGCGCAGCTGTGCTCGACGTTGTCACTGAAGCGGGAAGGGACTGGCTGCTATTGGG
CGAAGTGCCGGGGCAGGATCTCCTGTCATCTCACCTTGCTCCTGCCGAGAAAGTATCCATCATGGCTGAT
GCAATGCGGCGGCTGCATACGCTTGATCCGGCTACCTGCCCATTCGACCACCAAGCGAAACATCGCATCG
AGCGAGCACGTACTCGGATGGAAGCCGGTCTTGTCGATCAGGATGATCTGGACGAAGAGCATCAGGGGCT
CGCGCCAGCCGAACTGTTCGCCAGGCTCAAGGCGAGCATGCCCGACGGCGAGGATCTCGTCGTGACCCAT
GGCGATGCCTGCTTGCCGAATATCATGGTGGAAAATGGCCGCTTTTCTGGATTCATCGACTGTGGCCGGC
TGGGTGTGGCGGACCGCTATCAGGACATAGCGTTGGCTACCCGTGATATTGCTGAAGAGCTTGGCGGCGA
ATGGGCTGACCGCTTCCTCGTGCTTTACGGTATCGCCGCTCCCGATTCGCAGCGCATCGCCTTCTATCGC
CTTCTTGACGAGTTCTTCTGAATTATTAACGCTTACAATTTCCTGATGCGGTATTTTCTCCTTACGCATC
TGTGCGGTATTTCACACCGCATACAGGTGGCACTTTTCGGGGAAATGTGCGCGGAACCCCTATTTGTTTA
TTTTTCTAAATACATTCAAATATGTATCCGCTCATGAGACAATAACCCTGATAAATGCTTCAATAATAGC
ACGTGCTAAAACTTCATTTTTAATTTAAAAGGATCTAGGTGAAGATCCTTTTTGATAATCTCATGACCAA
AATCCCTTAACGTGAGTTTTCGTTCCACTGAGCGTCAGACCCCGTAGAAAAGATCAAAGGATCTTCTTGA
GATCCTTTTTTTCTGCGCGTAATCTGCTGCTTGCAAACAAAAAAACCACCGCTACCAGCGGTGGTTTGTT
TGCCGGATCAAGAGCTACCAACTCTTTTTCCGAAGGTAACTGGCTTCAGCAGAGCGCAGATACCAAATAC
TGTCCTTCTAGTGTAGCCGTAGTTAGGCCACCACTTCAAGAACTCTGTAGCACCGCCTACATACCTCGCT
CTGCTAATCCTGTTACCAGTGGCTGCTGCCAGTGGCGATAAGTCGTGTCTTACCGGGTTGGACTCAAGAC
GATAGTTACCGGATAAGGCGCAGCGGTCGGGCTGAACGGGGGGTTCGTGCACACAGCCCAGCTTGGAGCG
AACGACCTACACCGAACTGAGATACCTACAGCGTGAGCTATGAGAAAGCGCCACGCTTCCCGAAGGGAGA
AAGGCGGACAGGTATCCGGTAAGCGGCAGGGTCGGAACAGGAGAGCGCACGAGGGAGCTTCCAGGGGGAA
ACGCCTGGTATCTTTATAGTCCTGTCGGGTTTCGCCACCTCTGACTTGAGCGTCGATTTTTGTGATGCTC
GTCAGGGGGGCGGAGCCTATGGAAAAACGCCAGCAACGCGGCCTTTTTACGGTTCCTGGGCTTTTGCTGG
CCTTTTGCTCACATGTTCTT
