Features (pLannotate 1.2.2; 11 found; start..end, strand, type, name):
     93..396     +  enhancer       CMV enhancer: human cytomegalovirus immediate early enhancer
    397..600     +  promoter       CMV promoter: human cytomegalovirus (CMV) immediate early promoter
    749..776     +  intron         CMV intron (fragment): modified intron A from human cytomegalovirus (CMV)
    781..1127    +  intron         β-globin intron (fragment): internally truncated intron from human β-globin
   1125..1217    +  CDS            HBB (fragment): HBB_ATEBE - Experimental evidence at protein level: Swiss-Prot protein existence level 1. Involved in oxygen transport from the lung to the various peripheral tissues. From Ateles belzebuth (White-bellied spider monkey).
   1214..1261    +  CDS            nucleoplasmin NLS: bipartite nuclear localization signal from nucleoplasmin
   1764..1988    +  polyA_signal   bGH poly(A) signal: bovine growth hormone polyadenylation signal
   2161..2955    +  CDS            NeoR/KanR: aminoglycoside phosphotransferase from Tn5; aph(3')-II (or nptII); confers resistance to neomycin, kanamycin, and G418 (Geneticin®)
   2976..3026    -  misc_feature   bom (fragment): basis of mobility region from pBR322
   3053..3141    +  promoter       AmpR promoter (fragment): bla
   3280..3868    +  rep_origin     ori: high-copy-number ColE1/pMB1/pBR322/pUC origin of replication
>Addgene plasmid #136664 | pVAX_CBI_AcrIIA5_D4276 | addgene full sequence | sequence record 273371 | Addgene NGS Result
GCTTCGCGATGTACGGGCCAGATATACGCGTCTAGTTATTAATAGTAATCAATTACGGGGTCATTAGTTC
ATAGCCCATATATGGAGTTCCGCGTTACATAACTTACGGTAAATGGCCCGCCTGGCTGACCGCCCAACGA
CCCCCGCCCATTGACGTCAATAATGACGTATGTTCCCATAGTAACGCCAATAGGGACTTTCCATTGACGT
CAATGGGTGGAGTATTTACGGTAAACTGCCCACTTGGCAGTACATCAAGTGTATCATATGCCAAGTACGC
CCCCTATTGACGTCAATGACGGTAAATGGCCCGCCTGGCATTATGCCCAGTACATGACCTTATGGGACTT
TCCTACTTGGCAGTACATCTACGTATTAGTCATCGCTATTACCATGGTGATGCGGTTTTGGCAGTACATC
AATGGGCGTGGATAGCGGTTTGACTCACGGGGATTTCCAAGTCTCCACCCCATTGACGTCAATGGGAGTT
TGTTTTGGCACCAAAATCAACGGGACTTTCCAAAATGTCGTAACAACTCCGCCCCATTGACGCAAATGGG
CGGTAGGCGTGTACGGTGGGAGGTCTATATAAGCAGAGCTCGTTTAGTGAACCGTCAGATCGCCTGGAGA
CGCCATCCACGCTGTTTTGACCTCCATAGAAGACACCGGGACCGATCCAGCCTCCGCGGATTCGAATCCC
GGCCGGGAACGGTGCATTGGAACGCGGATTCCCCGTGCCAAGAGTGACGTAAGTACCGCCTATAGAGTCT
ATAGGCCCACAAAAAATGCTTTCTTCTTTTAATATACTTTTTTGTTTATCTTATTTCTAATACTTTCCCT
AATCTCTTTCTTTCAGGGCAATAATGATACAATGTATCATGCCTCTTTGCACCATTCTAAAGAATAACAG
TGATAATTTCTGGGTTAAGGCAATAGCAATATTTCTGCATATAAATATTTCTGCATATAAATTGTAACTG
ATGTAAGAGGTTTCATATTGCTAATAGCAGCTACAATCCAGCTACCATTCTGCTTTTATTTTATGGTTGG
GATAAGGCTGGATTATTCTGAGTCCAAGCTAGGCCCTTTTGCTAATCATGTTCATACCTCTTATCTTCCT
CCCACAGCTCCTGGGCAACGTGCTGGTCTGTGTGCTGGCCCATCACTTTGGCAAAGAATTGGGATTCGAA
CATCGATTGAATTCCTGTACAAGAAAAGGCCGGCGGCCACGAAAAAGGCCGGCCAGGCAAAAAAGAAAAA
GGGCGGAGGCTCTGGCGGCGGAAGCGCGGCCGCCATGGCCTATGGTAAAAGTAGGTATAACTCCTATCGC
AAACGCTCTTTCAACAGGTCTAACAAACAAAGGAGAGAATACGCACAGGAAATGGACCGCCTTGAAAAGG
CATTTGAGAACCTCGACGGATGGTACTTGAGTAGCATGAAAGATTCTGCGTATAAGGATTTCGGTAAGTA
CGAAATCCGACTTTCAAATCACTCAGCCGACAATAAATATCATGACCTGGAGAACGGCCGCTTGATCGTG
AATATCAAAGCAAGCAAACTTAACTTTGTCGATATTATCGAGAATAAACTCGACAAGATCATCGAAAAAA
TTGATAAGCTGGACCTTGATAAATATCGCTTCATCAATGCGACCAACCTGGAGCACGACATTAAGTGCTA
CTATAAAGGGTTTAAGACTAAGAAAGAGGTTATCTGATAACTCGAGTCTAGAGGGCCCGTTTAAACCCGC
TGATCAGCCTCGACTGTGCCTTCTAGTTGCCAGCCATCTGTTGTTTGCCCCTCCCCCGTGCCTTCCTTGA
CCCTGGAAGGTGCCACTCCCACTGTCCTTTCCTAATAAAATGAGGAAATTGCATCGCATTGTCTGAGTAG
GTGTCATTCTATTCTGGGGGGTGGGGTGGGGCAGGACAGCAAGGGGGAGGATTGGGAAGACAATAGCAGG
CATGCTGGGGATGCGGTGGGCTCTATGGCTTCTACTGGGCGGTTTTATGGACAGCAAGCGAACCGGAATT
GCCAGCTGGGGCGCCCTCTGGTAAGGTTGGGAAGCCCTGCAAAGTAAACTGGATGGCTTTCTTGCCGCCA
AGGATCTGATGGCGCAGGGGATCAAGCTCTGATCAAGAGACAGGATGAGGATCGTTTCGCATGATTGAAC
AAGATGGATTGCACGCAGGTTCTCCGGCCGCTTGGGTGGAGAGGCTATTCGGCTATGACTGGGCACAACA
GACAATCGGCTGCTCTGATGCCGCCGTGTTCCGGCTGTCAGCGCAGGGGCGCCCGGTTCTTTTTGTCAAG
ACCGACCTGTCCGGTGCCCTGAATGAACTGCAAGACGAGGCAGCGCGGCTATCGTGGCTGGCCACGACGG
GCGTTCCTTGCGCAGCTGTGCTCGACGTTGTCACTGAAGCGGGAAGGGACTGGCTGCTATTGGGCGAAGT
GCCGGGGCAGGATCTCCTGTCATCTCACCTTGCTCCTGCCGAGAAAGTATCCATCATGGCTGATGCAATG
CGGCGGCTGCATACGCTTGATCCGGCTACCTGCCCATTCGACCACCAAGCGAAACATCGCATCGAGCGAG
CACGTACTCGGATGGAAGCCGGTCTTGTCGATCAGGATGATCTGGACGAAGAGCATCAGGGGCTCGCGCC
AGCCGAACTGTTCGCCAGGCTCAAGGCGAGCATGCCCGACGGCGAGGATCTCGTCGTGACCCATGGCGAT
GCCTGCTTGCCGAATATCATGGTGGAAAATGGCCGCTTTTCTGGATTCATCGACTGTGGCCGGCTGGGTG
TGGCGGACCGCTATCAGGACATAGCGTTGGCTACCCGTGATATTGCTGAAGAGCTTGGCGGCGAATGGGC
TGACCGCTTCCTCGTGCTTTACGGTATCGCCGCTCCCGATTCGCAGCGCATCGCCTTCTATCGCCTTCTT
GACGAGTTCTTCTGAATTATTAACGCTTACAATTTCCTGATGCGGTATTTTCTCCTTACGCATCTGTGCG
GTATTTCACACCGCATCAGGTGGCACTTTTCGGGGAAATGTGCGCGGAACCCCTATTTGTTTATTTTTCT
AAATACATTCAAATATGTATCCGCTCATGAGACAATAACCCTGATAAATGCTTCAATAATAGCACGTGCT
AAAACTTCATTTTTAATTTAAAAGGATCTAGGTGAAGATCCTTTTTGATAATCTCATGACCAAAATCCCT
TAACGTGAGTTTTCGTTCCACTGAGCGTCAGACCCCGTAGAAAAGATCAAAGGATCTTCTTGAGATCCTT
TTTTTCTGCGCGTAATCTGCTGCTTGCAAACAAAAAAACCACCGCTACCAGCGGTGGTTTGTTTGCCGGA
TCAAGAGCTACCAACTCTTTTTCCGAAGGTAACTGGCTTCAGCAGAGCGCAGATACCAAATACTGTTCTT
CTAGTGTAGCCGTAGTTAGGCCACCACTTCAAGAACTCTGTAGCACCGCCTACATACCTCGCTCTGCTAA
TCCTGTTACCAGTGGCTGCTGCCAGTGGCGATAAGTCGTGTCTTACCGGGTTGGACTCAAGACGATAGTT
ACCGGATAAGGCGCAGCGGTCGGGCTGAACGGGGGGTTCGTGCACACAGCCCAGCTTGGAGCGAACGACC
TACACCGAACTGAGATACCTACAGCGTGAGCTATGAGAAAGCGCCACGCTTCCCGAAGGGAGAAAGGCGG
ACAGGTATCCGGTAAGCGGCAGGGTCGGAACAGGAGAGCGCACGAGGGAGCTTCCAGGGGGAAACGCCTG
GTATCTTTATAGTCCTGTCGGGTTTCGCCACCTCTGACTTGAGCGTCGATTTTTGTGATGCTCGTCAGGG
GGGCGGAGCCTATGGAAAAACGCCAGCAACGCGGCCTTTTTACGGTTCCTGGCCTTTTGCTGGCCTTTTG
CTCACATGTTCTTGCT
